Addgene plasmid #13763: pTriEx-HTNC
Purpose: For expression and purification of a His-TAT-NLS-Cre fusion; HIV-TAT promotes cellular uptake of recombinant Cre into mammalian cells.
Depositing lab: Klaus Rajewsky. Depositing organization: Universitaet zu Koeln. Publication: Ability of the hydrophobic FGF and basic TAT peptides to promote cellular uptake of recombinant Cre recombinase: a tool for efficient genetic engineering of mammalian genomes. Peitz M, Pfannkuche K, Rajewsky K, Edenhofer F. Proc Natl Acad Sci U S A. 2002 Apr 2. 99(7):4489-94. 10.1073/pnas.032068699 PubMed 11904364.
Backbone
  Vector backbone: pTriEx-1
  Backbone manufacturer: Novagen
  Backbone size w/o insert (bp): 5612
  Vector type: Bacterial Expression ; Baculovirus
Growth in bacteria
  Bacterial resistance: Ampicillin, 100 μg/mL
  Growth temperature: 37°C
  Growth strain: DH5alpha
  Copy number: High Copy
Gene/Insert
  Gene/Insert name: His-TAT-NLS-Cre (alt names: TAT-Cre; HTNC; HTNCre)
  Species: NLS from SV40, TAT from HIV, and Cre from bacteriophage P1
  Insert size (bp): 932
  Promoter: p10 promoter
  Tag / fusion protein: His Tag (N terminal on insert); TAT (N terminal on insert); NLS (N terminal on insert)
  Cloning method: Restriction Enzyme; 5′ cloning site NcoI (unknown if destroyed); 3′ cloning site XhoI (unknown if destroyed)
  Sequencing primers: 5′ T7
Terms and licenses: Academic/Nonprofit Terms; Industry Terms: Not Available to Industry
Depositor comments: Please also acknowledge Dr. Frank Edenhofer when using this plasmid in publications.
How to cite: pTriEx-HTNC was a gift from Klaus Rajewsky (Addgene plasmid # 13763 ; http://n2t.net/addgene:13763 ; RRID:Addgene_13763)
