[The description below was written by a language model from this plasmid's Addgene catalogue record, the feature table of its GenBank file and pLannotate feature annotations shown in this document.]
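Description:
pTriEx-HTNC is a protein-expression plasmid built on the Novagen pTriEx-1 backbone and catalogued as a bacterial expression and baculovirus vector. It is maintained in E. coli through a high-copy ColE1/pUC-type origin and selected with ampicillin via the beta-lactamase gene. The insert, cloned between NcoI and XhoI, encodes His-TAT-NLS-Cre (HTNC). This is bacteriophage P1 Cre recombinase preceded by an N-terminal histidine tag, the basic TAT peptide from HIV and the SV40 nuclear localisation signal. The feature tables annotate the 6xHis tag and the Cre coding sequence with a gap between them. The TAT and NLS segments presumably lie in that gap, although they are not annotated separately. A second histidine tag (8xHis in one annotation, 6xHis in the other) sits immediately downstream of Cre. The record does not say whether this tag is translated as part of the fusion.

The backbone stacks three promoters upstream of the open reading frame. A CMV enhancer/chicken beta-actin promoter with a chimeric intron serves vertebrate cells. A T7 promoter with a lac operator gives IPTG-inducible expression in E. coli strains supplying T7 RNA polymerase. The baculovirus p10 promoter, the one listed in the catalogue entry, serves insect cells. A rabbit beta-globin polyadenylation signal and a T7 terminator follow the coding region. The whole cassette is flanked by the lef2/ORF603 and ORF1629 regions, which allow recombination into baculovirus DNA.

The plasmid is intended for producing and purifying recombinant HTNC by its histidine tag. The TAT peptide promotes uptake of the purified protein into mammalian cells, and the NLS directs it to the nucleus. Cre can then recombine loxP-flanked sequences without transfection of a Cre gene. The two sequence records differ slightly in length (6,757 versus 6,706 nt) but show the same feature organisation.
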