LOCUS       Exported 6757 bp ds-DNA circular SYN 12-MAY-2021
DEFINITION  synthetic circular DNA
ACCESSION   .
VERSION     .
KEYWORDS    pTriEx-HTNC
SOURCE      synthetic DNA construct
  ORGANISM  synthetic DNA construct
REFERENCE   1 (bases 1 to 6757)
  AUTHORS   Peitz M, Pfannkuche K, Rajewsky K, Edenhofer F
  TITLE     Ability of the hydrophobic FGF and basic TAT peptides to promote
            cellular uptake of recombinant Cre recombinase: a tool for efficient
            genetic engineering of mammalian genomes.
  JOURNAL   Proc Natl Acad Sci U S A. 2002 Apr 2. 99(7):4489-94.
  PUBMED    11904364
REFERENCE   2 (bases 1 to 6757)
  AUTHORS   .
  TITLE     Direct Submission
  JOURNAL   Exported May 12, 2021 from SnapGene Server 1.1.58
            http://www.snapgene.com
FEATURES             Location/Qualifiers
     source          1..6757
                     /organism="synthetic DNA construct"
                     /mol_type="other DNA"
     misc_recomb     4..831
                     /label=baculovirus recombination region (lef2/ORF603)
                     /note="contains ORF603 and part of lef2"
     CDS             4..128
                     /codon_start=3
                     /product="baculovirus late expression factor 2"
                     /label=lef2
                     /translation="HLLIKSQDVYKPPNCQKMKTVDKLCPFAGNCKGLNPICNY"
     CDS             complement(166..771)
                     /codon_start=1
                     /product="baculovirus ORF603 protein"
                     /label=ORF603
                     /translation="MAVIFNNKQLLADNSIEKGGELFLFNGSYNILESYVNPVLLKNGV
                     IELEEAAYYAGNILYKTDDPKFIDYINLIIKATHSEELPENSTVVNYRKTMRSGTIHPI
                     KKDIYIYDNKKFTLYDRYIYGYDNNYVNFYEEKNEKEKEYEEEDDKASSLCENKIILSQ
                     INCESFENDFKYYLSDYNYAFSIIDNTTNVLVAFGLYR"
     enhancer        893..1196
                     /label=CMV enhancer
                     /note="human cytomegalovirus immediate early enhancer"
     promoter        1202..1479
                     /label=chicken beta-actin promoter
     primer_bind     1759..1781
                     /label=pCAGGS-5
                     /note="Chimeric intron in CAG promoter, forward primer"
     primer_bind     1843..1862
                     /label=pCAG-F
                     /note="Rabbit beta-globin intron, for pCAG plasmids,
                     forward primer"
     primer_bind     1904..1923
                     /label=T7
                     /note="T7 promoter, forward primer"
     promoter        1904..1922
                     /label=T7 promoter
                     /note="promoter for bacteriophage T7 RNA polymerase"
     protein_bind    1923..1947
                     /label=lac operator
                     /bound_moiety="lac repressor encoded by lacI"
                     /note="The lac repressor binds to the lac operator to
                     inhibit transcription in E. coli. This inhibition can be
                     relieved by adding lactose or
                     isopropyl-beta-D-thiogalactopyranoside (IPTG)."
     promoter        1963..2072
                     /label=p10 promoter
                     /note="baculovirus promoter for expression in insect cells"
     CDS             2093..2110
                     /codon_start=1
                     /product="6xHis affinity tag"
                     /label=6xHis
                     /translation="HHHHHH"
     CDS             2201..3229
                     /codon_start=1
                     /product="site-specific recombinase"
                     /label=Cre
                     /note="Cre is a site-specific recombinase from
                     bacteriophage P1. Recombination occurs at loxP sequences."
                     /translation="SNLLTVHQNLPALPVDATSDEVRKNLMDMFRDRQAFSEHTWKMLL
                     SVCRSWAAWCKLNNRKWFPAEPEDVRDYLLYLQARGLAVKTIQQHLGQLNMLHRRSGLP
                     RPSDSNAVSLVMRRIRKENVDAGERAKQALAFERTDFDQVRSLMENSDRCQDIRNLAFL
                     GIAYNTLLRIAEIARIRVKDISRTDGGRMLIHIGRTKTLVSTAGVEKALSLGVTKLVER
                     WISVSGVADDPNNYLFCRVRKNGVAAPSATSQLSTRALEGIFEATHRLIYGAKDDSGQR
                     YLAWSGHSARVGAARDMARAGVSIPEIMQAGGWTNVNIVMNYIRNLDSETGAMVRLLED
                     GD"
     CDS             3236..3259
                     /codon_start=1
                     /product="8xHis affinity tag"
                     /label=8xHis
                     /translation="HHHHHHHH"
     primer_bind     complement(3349..3368)
                     /label=Bglob-pA-R
                     /note="Rabbit beta-globin polyA region, reverse primer"
     polyA_signal    3414..3469
                     /label=-beta-globin poly(A) signal
                     /note="rabbit beta-globin polyadenylation signal (Gil and
                     Proudfoot, 1987)"
     primer_bind     complement(3468..3487)
                     /label=rbglobpA-R
                     /note="Rabbit beta-globin polyA, reverse primer. Also
                     called rb-glob-pA-term-R"
     terminator      3557..3604
                     /label=T7 terminator
                     /note="transcription terminator for bacteriophage T7 RNA
                     polymerase"
     misc_recomb     3617..5075
                     /label=baculovirus recombination region (ORF1629)
                     /note="contains part of ORF1629"
     3'UTR           3705..4077
                     /label=polyhedrin 3' UTR
                     /note="3' UTR from the Autographa californica
                     nucleopolyhedrovirus polyhedrin gene (Suzuki et al., 2006)"
     CDS             complement(3734..5075)
                     /codon_start=2
                     /product="baculovirus capsid-associated protein"
                     /label=ORF1629
                     /note="required for viral replication"
                     /translation="PSLRQSLYNTIAYIERLLNIGTVNDSEITMLIADFYDLYSNYNIE
                     LPPPQALPRSRRPSVVQPAAPAPVPTIVREQTKPEQIIPAAPPPPPSPVPNIPAPPPPP
                     PPSMSELPPAPPMPTEPQPAAPLDDRQQLLEAIRNEKNRTRLRPVKPKTAPETSTIVEV
                     PTVLPKETFEPKPPSASPPPPPPPPPPPAPPAPPPMVDLSSAPPPPPLVDLPSEMLPPP
                     APSLSNVLSELKSGTVRLKPAQKRPQSEIIPKSSTTNLIADVLADTINRRRVAMAKSSS
                     EATSNDEGWDDDDNRPNKANTPDVKYVQALFNVFTSSQLYTNDSDERNTKAHNILNDVE
                     PLLQNKTQTNIDKARLLLQDLASFVALSENPLDSPAIGSEKQPLFETNRNLFYKSIEDL
                     IFKFRYKDAENHLIFALTYHPKDYKFNELLKYVQQLSVNQQRTESSA"
     rep_origin      complement(5234..5822)
                     /direction=LEFT
                     /label=ori
                     /note="high-copy-number ColE1/pMB1/pBR322/pUC origin of
                     replication"
     primer_bind     complement(5314..5333)
                     /label=pBR322ori-F
                     /note="pBR322 origin, forward primer"
     CDS             complement(5835..6695)
                     /codon_start=1
                     /gene="bla"
                     /product="beta-lactamase"
                     /label=AmpR
                     /note="confers resistance to ampicillin, carbenicillin, and
                     related antibiotics"
                     /translation="MSIQHFRVALIPFFAAFCLPVFAHPETLVKVKDAEDQLGARVGYI
                     ELDLNSGKILESFRPEERFPMMSTFKVLLCGAVLSRIDAGQEQLGRRIHYSQNDLVEYS
                     PVTEKHLTDGMTVRELCSAAITMSDNTAANLLLTTIGGPKELTAFLHNMGDHVTRLDRW
                     EPELNEAIPNDERDTTMPVAMATTLRKLLTGELLTLASRQQLIDWMEADKVAGPLLRSA
                     LPAGWFIADKSGAGERGSRGIIAALGPDGKPSRIVVIYTTGSQATMDERNRQIAEIGAS
                     LIKHW"
     primer_bind     6458..6477
                     /label=Amp-R
                     /note="Ampicillin resistance gene, reverse primer"
ORIGIN
        1 tcctgcatct tttaatcaaa tcccaagatg tgtataaacc accaaactgc caaaaaatga
       61 aaactgtcga caagctctgt ccgtttgctg gcaactgcaa gggtctcaat cctatttgta
      121 attattgaat aataaaacaa ttataaatgt caaatttgtt ttttattaac gatacaaacc
      181 aaacgcaaca agaacatttg tagtattatc tataattgaa aacgcgtagt tataatcgct
      241 gaggtaatat ttaaaatcat tttcaaatga ttcacagtta atttgcgaca atataatttt
      301 attttcacat aaactagacg ccttgtcgtc ttcttcttcg tattccttct ctttttcatt
      361 tttctcttca taaaaattaa catagttatt atcgtatcca tatatgtatc tatcgtatag
      421 agtaaatttt ttgttgtcat aaatatatat gtctttttta atggggtgta tagtaccgct
      481 gcgcatagtt tttctgtaat ttacaacagt gctattttct ggtagttctt cggagtgtgt
      541 tgctttaatt attaaattta tataatcaat gaatttggga tcgtcggttt tgtacaatat
      601 gttgccggca tagtacgcag cttcttctag ttcaattaca ccatttttta gcagcaccgg
      661 attaacataa ctttccaaaa tgttgtacga accgttaaac aaaaacagtt cacctccctt
      721 ttctatacta ttgtctgcga gcagttgttt gttgttaaaa ataacagcca ttgtaatgag
      781 acgcacaaac taatatcaca aactggaaat gtctatcaat atatagttgc tctagttatt
      841 aatagtaatc aattacgggg tcattagttc atagcccata tatggagttc cgcgttacat
      901 aacttacggt aaatggcccg cctggctgac cgcccaacga cccccgccca ttgacgtcaa
      961 taatgacgta tgttcccata gtaacgccaa tagggacttt ccattgacgt caatgggtgg
     1021 actatttacg gtaaactgcc cacttggcag tacatcaagt gtatcatatg ccaagtacgc
     1081 cccctattga cgtcaatgac ggtaaatggc ccgcctggca ttatgcccag tacatgacct
     1141 tatgggactt tcctacttgg cagtacatct acgtattagt catcgctatt accatgcatg
     1201 gtcgaggtga gccccacgtt ctgcttcact ctccccatct cccccccctc cccaccccca
     1261 attttgtatt tatttatttt ttaattattt tgtgcagcga tgggggcggg gggggggggg
     1321 gggcgcgcgc caggcggggc ggggcggggc gaggggcggg gcggggcgag gcggagaggt
     1381 gcggcggcag ccaatcagag cggcgcgctc cgaaagtttc cttttatggc gaggcggcgg
     1441 cggcggcggc cctataaaaa gcgaagcgcg cggcgggcgg gagtcgctgc gacgctgcct
     1501 tcgccccgtg ccccgctccg ccgccgcctc gcgccgcccg ccccggctct gactgaccgc
     1561 gttactccca caggtgagcg ggcgggacgg cccttctcct tcgggctgta attagcgctt
     1621 ggtttaatga cggcttgttt cttttctgtg gctgcgtgaa agccttgagg ggctccggga
     1681 gggccctttg tgcgggggga gcggctcggg gctgtccgcg gggggacggc tgccttcggg
     1741 ggggacgggg cagggcgggg ttcggcttct ggcgtgtgac cggcggctct agagcctctg
     1801 ctaaccatgt tcatgccttc ttctttttcc tacagctcct gggcaacgtg ctggttattg
     1861 tgctgtctca tcattttggc aaagaattgg atcggaccga aattaatacg actcactata
     1921 ggggaattgt gagcggataa caattccccg gagttaatcc gggaccttta attcaaccca
     1981 acacaatata ttatagttaa ataagaatta ttatcaaatc atttgtatat taattaaaat
     2041 actatactgt aaattacatt ttatttacaa tcaaaggaga tataccatgg gccatcacca
     2101 tcaccatcac ggcatgggcg ctgcaggtcg caagaaacgt cgccaacgtc gccgtccgcc
     2161 tgcaggcact agtgtaagct tgaagaagaa gaggaaggtg tccaatttac tgaccgtaca
     2221 ccaaaatttg cctgcattac cggtcgatgc aacgagtgat gaggttcgca agaacctgat
     2281 ggacatgttc agggatcgcc aggcgttttc tgagcatacc tggaaaatgc ttctgtccgt
     2341 ttgccggtcg tgggcggcat ggtgcaagtt gaataaccgg aaatggtttc ccgcagaacc
     2401 tgaagatgtt cgcgattatc ttctatatct tcaggcgcgc ggtctggcag taaaaactat
     2461 ccagcaacat ttgggccagc taaacatgct tcatcgtcgg tccgggctgc cacgaccaag
     2521 tgacagcaat gctgtttcac tggttatgcg gcggatccga aaagaaaacg ttgatgccgg
     2581 tgaacgtgca aaacaggctc tagcgttcga acgcactgat ttcgaccagg ttcgttcact
     2641 catggaaaat agcgatcgct gccaggatat acgtaatctg gcatttctgg ggattgctta
     2701 taacaccctg ttacgtatag ccgaaattgc caggatcagg gttaaagata tctcacgtac
     2761 tgacggtggg agaatgttaa tccatattgg cagaacgaaa acgctggtta gcaccgcagg
     2821 tgtagagaag gcacttagcc tgggggtaac taaactggtc gagcgatgga tttccgtctc
     2881 tggtgtagct gatgatccga ataactacct gttttgccgg gtcagaaaaa atggtgttgc
     2941 cgcgccatct gccaccagcc agctatcaac tcgcgccctg gaagggattt ttgaagcaac
     3001 tcatcgattg atttacggcg ctaaggatga ctctggtcag agatacctgg cctggtctgg
     3061 acacagtgcc cgtgtcggag ccgcgcgaga tatggcccgc gctggagttt caataccgga
     3121 gatcatgcaa gctggtggct ggaccaatgt aaatattgtc atgaactata tccgtaacct
     3181 ggatagtgaa acaggggcaa tggtgcgcct gctggaagat ggcgattagc tcgagcacca
     3241 ccatcaccat caccatcact aagtgattaa cctcaggtgc aggctgccta tcagaaggtg
     3301 gtggctggtg tggccaatgc cctggctcac aaataccact gagatcgatc tttttccctc
     3361 tgccaaaaat tatggggaca tcatgaagcc ccttgagcat ctgacttctg gctaataaag
     3421 gaaatttatt ttcattgcaa tagtgtgttg gaattttttg tgtctctcac tcggaaggac
     3481 atatgggagg gcaaatcatt taaaacatca gaatgagtat ttggtttaga gtttggcaac
     3541 atatgcccat atgtaactag cataacccct tggggcctct aaacgggtct tgaggggttt
     3601 tttgctgaaa gcatgcggag gaaattctcc ttgaagtttc cctggtgttc aaagtaaagg
     3661 agtttgcacc agacgcacct ctgttcactg gtccggcgta ttaaaacacg atacattgtt
     3721 attagtacat ttattaagcg ctagattctg tgcgttgttg atttacagac aattgttgta
     3781 cgtattttaa taattcatta aatttataat ctttagggtg gtatgttaga gcgaaaatca
     3841 aatgattttc agcgtcttta tatctgaatt taaatattaa atcctcaata gatttgtaaa
     3901 ataggtttcg attagtttca aacaagggtt gtttttccga accgatggct ggactatcta
     3961 atggattttc gctcaacgcc acaaaacttg ccaaatcttg tagcagcaat ctagctttgt
     4021 cgatattcgt ttgtgttttg ttttgtaata aaggttcgac gtcgttcaaa atattatgcg
     4081 cttttgtatt tctttcatca ctgtcgttag tgtacaattg actcgacgta aacacgttaa
     4141 atagagcttg gacatattta acatcgggcg tgttagcttt attaggccga ttatcgtcgt
     4201 cgtcccaacc ctcgtcgtta gaagttgctt ccgaagacga ttttgccata gccacacgac
     4261 gcctattaat tgtgtcggct aacacgtccg cgatcaaatt tgtagttgag ctttttggaa
     4321 ttatttctga ttgcgggcgt ttttgggcgg gtttcaatct aactgtgccc gattttaatt
     4381 cagacaacac gttagaaagc gatggtgcag gcggtggtaa catttcagac ggcaaatcta
     4441 ctaatggcgg cggtggtgga gctgatgata aatctaccat cggtggaggc gcaggcgggg
     4501 ctggcggcgg aggcggaggc ggaggtggtg gcggtgatgc agacggcggt ttaggctcaa
     4561 atgtctcttt aggcaacaca gtcggcacct caactattgt actggtttcg ggcgccgttt
     4621 ttggtttgac cggtctgaga cgagtgcgat ttttttcgtt tctaatagct tccaacaatt
     4681 gttgtctgtc gtctaaaggt gcagcgggtt gaggttccgt cggcattggt ggagcgggcg
     4741 gcaattcaga catcgatggt ggtggtggtg gtggaggcgc tggaatgtta ggcacgggag
     4801 aaggtggtgg cggcggtgcc gccggtataa tttgttctgg tttagtttgt tcgcgcacga
     4861 ttgtgggcac cggcgcaggc gccgctggct gcacaacgga aggtcgtctg cttcgaggca
     4921 gcgcttgggg tggtggcaat tcaatattat aattggaata caaatcgtaa aaatctgcta
     4981 taagcattgt aatttcgcta tcgtttaccg tgccgatatt taacaaccgc tcaatgtaag
     5041 caattgtatt gtaaagagat tgtctcaagc tcggaacgct gcgctcggtc gttcggctgc
     5101 ggcgagcggt atcagctcac tcaaaggcgg taatacggtt atccacagaa tcaggggata
     5161 acgcaggaaa gaacatgtga gcaaaaggcc agcaaaaggc caggaaccgt aaaaaggccg
     5221 cgttgctggc gtttttccat aggctccgcc cccctgacga gcatcacaaa aatcgacgct
     5281 caagtcagag gtggcgaaac ccgacaggac tataaagata ccaggcgttt ccccctggaa
     5341 gctccctcgt gcgctctcct gttccgaccc tgccgcttac cggatacctg tccgcctttc
     5401 tcccttcggg aagcgtggcg ctttctcaat gctcacgctg taggtatctc agttcggtgt
     5461 aggtcgttcg ctccaagctg ggctgtgtgc acgaaccccc cgttcagccc gaccgctgcg
     5521 ccttatccgg taactatcgt cttgagtcca acccggtaag acacgactta tcgccactgg
     5581 cagcagccac tggtaacagg attagcagag cgaggtatgt aggcggtgct acagagttct
     5641 tgaagtggtg gcctaactac ggctacacta gaaggacagt atttggtatc tgcgctctgc
     5701 tgaagccagt taccttcgga aaaagagttg gtagctcttg atccggcaaa caaaccaccg
     5761 ctggtagcgg tggttttttt gtttgcaagc agcagattac gcgcagaaaa aaaggatctc
     5821 aagaagatcc tttgttacca atgcttaatc agtgaggcac ctatctcagc gatctgtcta
     5881 tttcgttcat ccatagttgc ctgactcccc gtcgtgtaga taactacgat acgggagggc
     5941 ttaccatctg gccccagtgc tgcaatgata ccgcgagacc cacgctcacc ggctccagat
     6001 ttatcagcaa taaaccagcc agccggaagg gccgagcgca gaagtggtcc tgcaacttta
     6061 tccgcctcca tccagtctat taattgttgc cgggaagcta gagtaagtag ttcgccagtt
     6121 aatagtttgc gcaacgttgt tgccattgct acaggcatcg tggtgtcacg ctcgtcgttt
     6181 ggtatggctt cattcagctc cggttcccaa cgatcaaggc gagttacatg atcccccatg
     6241 ttgtgcaaaa aagcggttag ctccttcggt cctccgatcg ttgtcagaag taagttggcc
     6301 gcagtgttat cactcatggt tatggcagca ctgcataatt ctcttactgt catgccatcc
     6361 gtaagatgct tttctgtgac tggtgagtac tcaaccaagt cattctgaga atagtgtatg
     6421 cggcgaccga gttgctcttg cccggcgtca atacgggata ataccgcgcc acatagcaga
     6481 actttaaaag tgctcatcat tggaaaacgt tcttcggggc gaaaactctc aaggatctta
     6541 ccgctgttga gatccagttc gatgtaaccc actcgtgcac ccaactgatc ttcagcatct
     6601 tttactttca ccagcgtttc tgggtgagca aaaacaggaa ggcaaaatgc cgcaaaaaag
     6661 ggaataaggg cgacacggaa atgttgaata ctcatactct tcctttttca atattattga
     6721 agcatttatc agggttattg tctcatgtcc gcgcgtt
//
