Features (pLannotate 1.2.2; 19 found; start..end, strand, type, name):
      3..111     +  promoter       chicken β-actin promoter (fragment): contains a 21-bp deletion relative to the standard chicken β-actin promoter
    112..247     +  intron         hybrid intron (fragment): hybrid between chicken β-actin (CBA) and minute virus of mice (MMV) introns (Gray et al., 2011)
    336..466     +  intron         chimeric intron (fragment): chimera between introns from chicken β-actin and rabbit β-globin
    535..553     +  promoter       T7 promoter: promoter for bacteriophage T7 RNA polymerase
    554..578     +  protein_bind   lac operator: The lac repressor binds to the lac operator to inhibit transcription in E. coli. This inhibition can be relieved by adding lactose or isopropyl-β-D-thiogalactopyranoside (IPTG). lac repressor encoded by lacI
    594..703     +  promoter       p10 promoter: baculovirus promoter for expression in insect cells
    724..741     +  CDS            7xHis (fragment): 6xHis affinity tag
    830..1860    +  CDS            Cre (fragment): site-specific recombinase Cre is a site-specific recombinase from bacteriophage P1. Recombination occurs at loxP sequences.
   1870..1887    +  CDS            6xHis: 6xHis affinity tag
   1902..1970    +  CDS            HBB (fragment): HBB_PONPY - Experimental evidence at transcript level: Swiss-Prot protein existence level 2. Involved in oxygen transport from the lung to the various peripheral tissues. From Pongo pygmaeus (Bornean orangutan).
   2045..2100    +  polyA_signal   β-globin poly(A) signal: rabbit β-globin polyadenylation signal (Gil and Proudfoot, 1987)
   2188..2235    +  terminator     T7 terminator: transcription terminator for bacteriophage T7 RNA polymerase
   2248..3706    +  misc_recomb    baculovirus recombination region (ORF1629): contains part of ORF1629
   3865..4452    -  rep_origin     ori: high-copy-number ColE1/pMB1/pBR322/pUC origin of replication
   4465..5325    -  CDS            AmpR: β-lactamase; bla; confers resistance to ampicillin, carbenicillin, and related antibiotics
   5326..5377    -  promoter       AmpR promoter (fragment): bla
   5391..6218    +  misc_recomb    baculovirus recombination region (lef2/ORF603): contains ORF603 and part of lef2
   6280..6583    +  enhancer       CMV enhancer: human cytomegalovirus immediate early enhancer
   6589..6705    +  promoter       chicken β-actin promoter (fragment): contains a 21-bp deletion relative to the standard chicken β-actin promoter
>Addgene plasmid #13763 | pTriEx-HTNC | addgene full sequence | sequence record 364424 | Addgene NGS Result
NNGCGGAGAGGTGCGGCGGCAGCCAATCAGAGCGGCGCGCTCCGAAAGTTTCCTTTTATGGCGAGGCGGC
GGCGGCGGCGGCCCTATAAAAAGCGAAGCGCGCGGCGGGCGGGAGTCGCTGCGCGCTGCCTTCGCCCCGT
GCCCCGCTCCGCCGCCGCCTCGCGCCGCCCGCCCCGGCTCTGACTGACCGCGTTACTCCCACAGGTGAGC
GGGCGGGACGGCCCTTCTCCTTCGGGCTGTAATTAGCGCTTGGTTTAATGACGGCTTGTTTCTTTTCTGT
GGCTGCGTGAAAGCCTTGAGGGGCTCCGGGAGGGCCCTTTGTGCGGGGGGAGCGGCTCGGGGCTGTCCGC
GGGGGGACGGCTGCCTTCGGGGGGGACGGGGCAGGGCGGGGTTCGGCTTCTGGCGTGTGACCGGCGGCTC
TAGAGCCTCTGCTAACCATGTTCATGCCTTCTTCTTTTTCCTACAGCTCCTGGGCAACGTGCTGGTTATT
GTGCTGTCTCATCATTTTGGCAAAGAATTGGATCGGACCGAAATTAATACGACTCACTATAGGGGAATTG
TGAGCGGATAACAATTCCCCGGAGTTAATCCGGGACCTTTAATTCAACCCAACACAATATATTATAGTTA
AATAAGAATTATTATCAAATCATTTGTATATTAATTAAAATACTATACTGTAAATTACATTTTATTTACA
ATCAAAGGAGATATACCATGGGCCATCACCATCACCATCACGGCATGGGCGCTGCAGGTCGCAAGAAACG
TCGCCAACGTCGCCGTCCGCCTGCAGGCACTAGTGTAAGCTTGAAGAAGAAGAGGAAGGTGTCCAATTTA
CTGACCGTACACCAAAATTTGCCTGCATTACCGGTCGATGCAACGAGTGATGAGGTTCGCAAGAACCTGA
TGGACATGTTCAGGGATCGCCAGGCGTTTTCTGAGCATACCTGGAAAATGCTTCTGTCCGTTTGCCGGTC
GTGGGCGGCATGGTGCAAGTTGAATAACCGGAAATGGTTTCCCGCAGAACCTGAAGATGTTCGCGATTAT
CTTCTATATCTTCAGGCGCGCGGTCTGGCAGTAAAAACTATCCAGCAACATTTGGGCCAGCTAAACATGC
TTCATCGTCGGTCCGGGCTGCCACGACCAAGTGACAGCAATGCTGTTTCACTGGTTATGCGGCGGATCCG
AAAAGAAAACGTTGATGCCGGTGAACGTGCAAAACAGGCTCTAGCGTTCGAACGCACTGATTTCGACCAG
GTTCGTTCACTCATGGAAAATAGCGATCGCTGCCAGGATATACGTAATCTGGCATTTCTGGGGATTGCTT
ATAACACCCTGTTACGTATAGCCGAAATTGCCAGGATCAGGGTTAAAGATATCTCACGTACTGACGGTGG
GAGAATGTTAATCCATATTGGCAGAACGAAAACGCTGGTTAGCACCGCAGGTGTAGAGAAGGCACTTAGC
CTGGGGGTAACTAAACTGGTCGAGCGATGGATTTCCGTCTCTGGTGTAGCTGATGATCCGAATAACTACC
TGTTTTGCCGGGTCAGAAAAAATGGTGTTGCCGCGCCATCTGCCACCAGCCAGCTATCAACTCGCGCCCT
GGAAGGGATTTTTGAAGCAACTCATCGATTGATTTACGGCGCTAAGGATGACTCTGGTCAGAGATACCTG
GCCTGGTCTGGACACAGTGCCCGTGTCGGAGCCGCGCGAGATATGGCCCGCGCTGGAGTTTCAATACCGG
AGATCATGCAAGCTGGTGGCTGGACCAATGTAAATATTGTCATGAACTATATCCGTAACCTGGATAGTGA
AACAGGGGCAATGGTGCGCCTGCTGGAAGATGGCGATTAGCTCGAGCACCACCATCACCATCACCATCAC
TAAGTGATTAACCTCAGGTGCAGGCTGCCTATCAGAAGGTGGTGGCTGGTGTGGCCAATGCCCTGGCTCA
CAAATACCACTGAGATCGATCTTTTTCCCTCTGCCAAAAATTATGGGGACATCATGAAGCCCCTTGAGCA
TCTGACTTCTGGCTAATAAAGGAAATTTATTTTCATTGCAATAGTGTGTTGGAATTTTTTGTGTCTCTCA
CTCGGAAGGACATATGGGAGGGCAAATCATTTAAAACATCAGAATGAGTATTTGGTTTAGAGTTTGGCAA
CATATGCCCATATGTAACTAGCATAACCCCTTGGGGCCTCTAAACGGGTCTTGAGGGGTTTTTTGCTGAA
AGCATGCGGAGGAAATTCTCCTTGAAGTTTCCCTGGTGTTCAAAGTAAAGGAGTTTGCACCAGACGCACC
TCTGTTCACTGGTCCGGCGTATTAAAACACGATACATTGTTATTAGTACATTTATTAAGCGCTAGATTCT
GTGCGTTGTTGATTTACAGACAATTGTTGTACGTATTTTAATAATTCATTAAATTTATAATCTTTAGGGT
GGTATGTTAGAGCGAAAATCAAATGATTTTCAGCGTCTTTATATCTGAATTTAAATATTAAATCCTCAAT
AGATTTGTAAAATAGGTTTCGATTAGTTTCAAACAAGGGTTGTTTTTCCGAACCGATGGCTGGACTATCT
AATGGATTTTCGCTCAACGCCACAAAACTTGCCAAATCTTGTAGCAGCAATCTAGCTTTGTCGATATTCG
TTTGTGTTTTGTTTTGTAATAAAGGTTCGACGTCGTTCAAAATATTATGCGCTTTTGTATTTCTTTCATC
ACTGTCGTTAGTGTACAATTGACTCGACGTAAACACGTTAAATAGAGCTTGGACATATTTAACATCGGGC
GTGTTAGCTTTATTAGGCCGATTATCGTCGTCGTCCCAACCCTCGTCGTTAGAAGTTGCTTCCGAAGACG
ATTTTGCCATAGCCACACGACGCCTATTAATTGTGTCGGCTAACACGTCCGCGATCAAATTTGTAGTTGA
GCTTTTTGGAATTATTTCTGATTGCGGGCGTTTTTGGGCGGGTTTCAATCTAACTGTGCCCGATTTTAAT
TCAGACAACACGTTAGAAAGCGATGGTGCAGGCGGTGGTAACATTTCAGACGGCAAATCTACTAATGGCG
GCGGTGGTGGAGCTGATGATAAATCTACCATCGGTGGAGGCGCAGGCGGGGCTGGCGGCGGAGGCGGAGG
CGGAGGTGGTGGCGGTGATGCAGACGGCGGTTTAGGCTCAAATGTCTCTTTAGGCAACACAGTCGGCACC
TCAACTATTGTACTGGTTTCGGGCGCCGTTTTTGGTTTGACCGGTCTGAGACGAGTGCGATTTTTTTCGT
TTCTAATAGCTTCCAACAATTGTTGTCTGTCGTCTAAAGGTGCAGCGGGTTGAGGTTCCGTCGGCATTGG
TGGAGCGGGCGGCAATTCAGACATCGATGGTGGTGGTGGTGGTGGAGGCGCTGGAATGTTAGGCACGGGA
GAAGGTGGTGGCGGCGGTGCCGCCGGTATAATTTGTTCTGGTTTAGTTTGTTCGCGCACGATTGTGGGCA
CCGGCGCAGGCGCCGCTGGCTGCACAACGGAAGGTCGTCTGCTTCGAGGCAGCGCTTGGGGTGGTGGCAA
TTCAATATTATAATTGGAATACAAATCGTAAAAATCTGCTATAAGCATTGTAATTTCGCTATCGTTTACC
GTGCCGATATTTAACAACCGCTCAATGTAAGCAATTGTATTGTAAAGAGATTGTCTCAAGCTCGGAACGC
TGCGCTCGGTCGTTCGGCTGCGGCGAGCGGTATCAGCTCACTCAAAGGCGGTAATACGGTTATCCACAGA
ATCAGGGGATAACGCAGGAAAGAACATGTGAGCAAAAGGCCAGCAAAAGGCCAGGAACCGTAAAAAGGCC
GCGTTGCTGGCGTTTTTCCATAGGCTCCGCCCCCTGACGAGCATCACAAAAATCGACGCTCAAGTCAGAG
GTGGCGAAACCCGACAGGACTATAAAGATACCAGGCGTTTCCCCCTGGAAGCTCCCTCGTGCGCTCTCCT
GTTCCGACCCTGCCGCTTACCGGATACCTGTCCGCCTTTCTCCCTTCGGGAAGCGTGGCGCTTTCTCATA
GCTCACGCTGTAGGTATCTCAGTTCGGTGTAGGTCGTTCGCTCCAAGCTGGGCTGTGTGCACGAACCCCC
CGTTCAGCCCGACCGCTGCGCCTTATCCGGTAACTATCGTCTTGAGTCCAACCCGGTAAGACACGACTTA
TCGCCACTGGCAGCAGCCACTGGTAACAGGATTAGCAGAGCGAGGTATGTAGGCGGTGCTACAGAGTTCT
TGAAGTGGTGGCCTAACTACGGCTACACTAGAAGAACAGTATTTGGTATCTGCGCTCTGCTGAAGCCAGT
TACCTTCGGAAAAAGAGTTGGTAGCTCTTGATCCGGCAAACAAACCACCGCTGGTAGCGGTGGTTTTTTT
GTTTGCAAGCAGCAGATTACGCGCAGAAAAAAAGGATCTCAAGAAGATCCTTTGTTACCAATGCTTAATC
AGTGAGGCACCTATCTCAGCGATCTGTCTATTTCGTTCATCCATAGTTGCCTGACTCCCCGTCGTGTAGA
TAACTACGATACGGGAGGGCTTACCATCTGGCCCCAGTGCTGCAATGATACCGCGAGACCCACGCTCACC
GGCTCCAGATTTATCAGCAATAAACCAGCCAGCCGGAAGGGCCGAGCGCAGAAGTGGTCCTGCAACTTTA
TCCGCCTCCATCCAGTCTATTAATTGTTGCCGGGAAGCTAGAGTAAGTAGTTCGCCAGTTAATAGTTTGC
GCAACGTTGTTGCCATTGCTACAGGCATCGTGGTGTCACGCTCGTCGTTTGGTATGGCTTCATTCAGCTC
CGGTTCCCAACGATCAAGGCGAGTTACATGATCCCCCATGTTGTGCAAAAAAGCGGTTAGCTCCTTCGGT
CCTCCGATCGTTGTCAGAAGTAAGTTGGCCGCAGTGTTATCACTCATGGTTATGGCAGCACTGCATAATT
CTCTTACTGTCATGCCATCCGTAAGATGCTTTTCTGTGACTGGTGAGTACTCAACCAAGTCATTCTGAGA
ATAGTGTATGCGGCGACCGAGTTGCTCTTGCCCGGCGTCAATACGGGATAATACCGCGCCACATAGCAGA
ACTTTAAAAGTGCTCATCATTGGAAAACGTTCTTCGGGGCGAAAACTCTCAAGGATCTTACCGCTGTTGA
GATCCAGTTCGATGTAACCCACTCGTGCACCCAACTGATCTTCAGCATCTTTTACTTTCACCAGCGTTTC
TGGGTGAGCAAAAACAGGAAGGCAAAATGCCGCAAAAAAGGGAATAAGGGCGACACGGAAATGTTGAATA
CTCATACTCTTCCTTTTTCAATATTATTGAAGCATTTATCAGGGTTATTGTCTCATGTCCGCGCGTTTCC
TGCATCTTTTAATCAAATCCCAAGATGTGTATAAACCACCAAACTGCCAAAAAATGAAAACTGTCGACAA
GCTCTGTCCGTTTGCTGGCAACTGCAAGGGTCTCAATCCTATTTGTAATTATTGAATAATAAAACAATTA
TAAATGTCAAATTTGTTTTTTATTAACGATACAAACCAAACGCAACAAGAACATTTGTAGTATTATCTAT
AATTGAAAACGCGTAGTTATAATCGCTGAGGTAATATTTAAAATCATTTTCAAATGATTCACAGTTAATT
TGCGACAATATAATTTTATTTTCACATAAACTAGACGCCTTGTCGTCTTCTTCTTCGTATTCCTTCTCTT
TTTCATTTTTCTCTTCATAAAAATTAACATAGTTATTATCGTATCCATATATGTATCTATCGTATAGAGT
AAATTTTTTGTTGTCATAAATATATATGTCTTTTTTAATGGGGTGTATAGTACCGCTGCGCATAGTTTTT
CTGTAATTTACAACAGTGCTATTTTCTGGTAGTTCTTCGGAGTGTGTTGCTTTAATTATTAAATTTATAT
AATCAATGAATTTGGGATCGTCGGTTTTGTACAATATGTTGCCGGCATAGTACGCAGCTTCTTCTAGTTC
AATTACACCATTTTTTAGCAGCACCGGATTAACATAACTTTCCAAAATGTTGTACGAACCGTTAAACAAA
AACAGTTCACCTCCCTTTTCTATACTATTGTCTGCGAGCAGTTGTTTGTTGTTAAAAATAACAGCCATTG
TAATGAGACGCACAAACTAATATCACAAACTGGAAATGTCTATCAATATATAGTTGCTCTAGTTATTAAT
AGTAATCAATTACGGGGTCATTAGTTCATAGCCCATATATGGAGTTCCGCGTTACATAACTTACGGTAAA
TGGCCCGCCTGGCTGACCGCCCAACGACCCCCGCCCATTGACGTCAATAATGACGTATGTTCCCATAGTA
ACGCCAATAGGGACTTTCCATTGACGTCAATGGGTGGAGTATTTACGGTAAACTGCCCACTTGGCAGTAC
ATCAAGTGTATCATATGCCAAGTACGCCCCCTATTGACGTCAATGACGGTAAATGGCCCGCCTGGCATTA
TGCCCAGTACATGACCTTATGGGACTTTCCTACTTGGCAGTACATCTACGTATTAGTCATCGCTATTACC
ATGCATGGTCGAGGTGAGCCCCACGTTCTGCTTCACTCTCCCCATCTCCCCCCCCTCCCCACCCCCAATT
TTGTATTTATTTATTTTTTAATTATTTTGTGCAGCGATGGGGGCGGGGGGGGGGGN
