>Addgene plasmid #13763 | pTriEx-HTNC | addgene partial sequence | sequence record 111713 | rb_glob_PA_term-R 5'-CCCATATGTCCTTCCGAGTG-3'
AAAATTCCAACACACTATTGCAATGAAAATAAATTTCCTTTATTAGCCAGAAGTCAGATGCTCAAGGGGC
TTCATGATGTCCCCATAATTTTTGGCAGAGGGAAAAAGATCGATCTCAGTGGTATTTGTGAGCCAGGGCA
TTGGCCACACCAGCCACCACCTTCTGATAGGCAGCCTGCACCTGAGGTTAATCACTTAGTGATGGTGATG
GTGATGGTGGTGCTCGAGCTAATCGCCATCTTCCAGCAGGCGCACCATTGCCCCTGTTTCACTATCCAGG
TTACGGATATAGTTCATGACAATATTTACATTGGTCCAGCCACCAGCTTGCATGATCTCCGGTATTGAAA
CTCCAGCGCGGGCCATATCTCGCGCGGCTCCGACACGGGCACTGTGTCCAGACCAGGCCAGGTATCTCTG
ACCAGAGTCATCCTTAGCGCCGTAAATCAATCGATGAGTTGCTTCAAAAATCCCTTCCAGGGCGCGAGTT
GATAGCTGGCTGGTGGCAGATGGCGCGGCAACACCATTTTTTCTGACCCGGCAAAACAGGTAGTTATTCG
GATCATCAGCTACACCAGAGACGGAAATCCATCGCTCGACCAGTTTAGTTACCCCCAGGCTAAGTGCCTT
CTCTACACCTGCGGTGCTAACCAGCGTTTTCGTTCTGCCAATATGGATTAACATTCTCCCACCGTCAGTA
CGTGAGATATCTTTAACCCTGATCCTGGCAATTTCGGCTATACGTAACAGGGTGTTATAAGCAATCCCCA
GAAATGCCAGATTACGTATATCCTGGCAGCGATCGCTATTTTCCATGAGTGAACGAACCTGGTCGAAATC
AGTGCGTTCGAACGCTAGAGCCTGTTTTGCACGTTCACCGGCATCAACGTTTTCTTTTCGGATCCGCCGC
ATAACCAGTGAAACAGCATTGCTGTCACTTGGTCGTGGCAGCCC
