>Addgene plasmid #13763 | pTriEx-HTNC | addgene partial sequence | sequence record 112630 | pCAGGS5 5'-ggttcggcttctggcgtgtgacc-3'
CCTCTGCTAACCATGTTCATGCCTTCTTCTTTTTCCTACAGCTCCTGGGCAACGTGCTGGTTATTGTGCT
GTCTCATCATTTTGGCAAAGAATTGGATCGGACCGAAATTAATACGACTCACTATAGGGGAATTGTGAGC
GGATAACAATTCCCCGGAGTTAATCCGGGACCTTTAATTCAACCCAACACAATATATTATAGTTAAATAA
GAATTATTATCAAATCATTTGTATATTAATTAAAATACTATACTGTAAATTACATTTTATTTACAATCAA
AGGAGATATACCATGGGCCATCACCATCACCATCACGGCATGGGCGCTGCAGGTCGCAAGAAACGTCGCC
AACGTCGCCGTCCGCCTGCAGGCACTAGTGTAAGCTTGAAGAAGAAGAGGAAGGTGTCCAATTTACTGAC
CGTACACCAAAATTTGCCTGCATTACCGGTCGATGCAACGAGTGATGAGGTTCGCAAGAACCTGATGGAC
ATGTTCAGGGATCGCCAGGCGTTTTCTGAGCATACCTGGAAAATGCTTCTGTCCGTTTGCCGGTCGTGGG
CGGCATGGTGCAAGTTGAATAACCGGAAATGGTTTCCCGCAGAACCTGAAGATGTTCGCGATTATCTTCT
ATATCTTCAGGCGCGCGGTCTGGCAGTAAAAACTATCCAGCAACATTTGGGCCAGCTAAACATGCTTCAT
CGTCGGTCCGGGCTGCCACGACCAAGTGACAGCAATGCTGTTTCACTGGTTATGCGGCGGATCCGAAAAG
AAAACGTTGATGCCGGTGAACGTGCAAAACAGGCTCTAGCGTTCGAACGCACTGATTTCGACCAGGTTCG
TTCACTCATGGAAAATAGCGATCGCTGCCAGGATATACGTAATCTGGCATTTCTGGGGATTGCTTATAAC
ACCCTGTTACGTATAGCCGAAATTGCCAGGATCAGGGTTAAAGATATCTCACGTACTGACGGTGGGAGAA
TGTTAATCCATATTGGCAGAACGAAAACGCTGGTTAGCACCGCAGGTGTAGAGAAG
