>Addgene plasmid #13763 | pTriEx-HTNC | addgene partial sequence | sequence record 112631 | T7 5'-TAATACGACTCACTATAGGG-3'
ATTCCCCGGAGTTAATCCGGGACCTTTAATTCAACCCAACACAATATATTATAGTTAAATAAGAATTATT
ATCAAATCATTTGTATATTAATTAAAATACTATACTGTAAATTACATTTTATTTACAATCAAAGGAGATA
TACCATGGGCCATCACCATCACCATCACGGCATGGGCGCTGCAGGTCGCAAGAAACGTCGCCAACGTCGC
CGTCCGCCTGCAGGCACTAGTGTAAGCTTGAAGAAGAAGAGGAAGGTGTCCAATTTACTGACCGTACACC
AAAATTTGCCTGCATTACCGGTCGATGCAACGAGTGATGAGGTTCGCAAGAACCTGATGGACATGTTCAG
GGATCGCCAGGCGTTTTCTGAGCATACCTGGAAAATGCTTCTGTCCGTTTGCCGGTCGTGGGCGGCATGG
TGCAAGTTGAATAACCGGAAATGGTTTCCCGCAGAACCTGAAGATGTTCGCGATTATCTTCTATATCTTC
AGGCGCGCGGTCTGGCAGTAAAAACTATCCAGCAACATTTGGGCCAGCTAAACATGCTTCATCGTCGGTC
CGGGCTGCCACGACCAAGTGACAGCAATGCTGTTTCACTGGTTATGCGGCGGATCCGAAAAGAAAACGTT
GATGCCGGTGAACGTGCAAAACAGGCTCTAGCGTTCGAACGCACTGATTTCGACCAGGTTCGTTCACTCA
TGGAAAATAGCGATCGCTGCCAGGATATACGTAATCTGGCATTTCTGGGGATTGCTTATAACACCCTGTT
ACGTATAGCCGAAATTGCCAGGATCAGGGTTAAAGATATCTCACGTACTGACGGTGGGAGAATGTTAATC
CATATTGGCAGAACGAAAACGCTGGTTAGCACCGCAGGTGTAGAGAAGGCACTTAGCCTGGGG
