>Addgene plasmid #13763 | pTriEx-HTNC | addgene partial sequence | sequence record 112632 | CRE-R 5'-gcaaacggacagaagcattt-3'
GCCTGGCGATCCCTGAACATGTCCATCAGGTTCTTGCGAACCTCATCACTCGTTGCATCGACCGGTAATG
CAGGCAAATTTTGGTGTACGGTCAGTAAATTGGACACCTTCCTCTTCTTCTTCAAGCTTACACTAGTGCC
TGCAGGCGGACGGCGACGTTGGCGACGTTTCTTGCGACCTGCAGCGCCCATGCCGTGATGGTGATGGTGA
TGGCCCATGGTATATCTCCTTTGATTGTAAATAAAATGTAATTTACAGTATAGTATTTTAATTAATATAC
AAATGATTTGATAATAATTCTTATTTAACTATAATATATTGTGTTGGGTTGAATTAAAGGTCCCGGATTA
ACTCCGGGGAATTGTTATCCGCTCACAATTCCCCTATAGTGAGTCGTATTAATTTCGGTCCGATCCAATT
CTTTGCCAAAATGATGAGACAGCACAATAACCAGCACGTTGCCCAGGAGCTGTAGGAAAAAGAAGAAGGC
ATGAACATGGTTAGCAGAGGCTCTAGAGCCGCCGGTCACACGCCAGAAGCCGAACCCCGCCCTGCCCCGT
CCCCCCCGAAGGCAGC
