>Addgene plasmid #13763 | pTriEx-HTNC | addgene partial sequence | sequence record 114526 | Bac2 5'-ACAACGCACAGAATCTAGCG-3'
TGAACAGAGGTGCGTCTGGTGCAAACTCCTTTACTTTGAACACCAGGGAAACTTCAAGGAGAATTTCCTC
CGCATGCTTTCAGCAAAAAACCCCTCAAGACCCGTTTAGAGGCCCCAAGGGGTTATGCTAGTTACATATG
GGCATATGTTGCCAAACTCTAAACCAAATACTCATTCTGATGTTTTAAATGATTTGCCCTCCCATATGTC
CTTCCGAGTGAGAGACACAAAAAATTCCAACACACTATTGCAATGAAAATAAATTTCCTTTATTAGCCAG
AAGTCAGATGCTCAAGGGGCTTCATGATGTCCCCATAATTTTTGGCAGAGGGAAAAAGATCGATCTCAGT
GGTATTTGTGAGCCAGGGCATTGGCCACACCAGCCACCACCTTCTGATAGGCAGCCTGCACCTGAGGTTA
ATCACTTAGTGATGGTGATGGTGATGGTGGTGCTCGAGCTAATCGCCATCTTCCAGCAGGCGCACCATTG
CCCCTGTTTCACTATCCAGGTTACGGATATAGTTCATGACAATATTTACATTGGTCCAGCCACCAGCTTG
CATGATCTCCGGTATTGAAACTCCAGCGCGGGCCATATCTCGCGCGGCTCCGACACGGGCACTGTGTCCA
GACCAGGCCAGGTATCTCTGACCAGAGTCATCCTTAGCGCCGTAAATCAATCGATGAGTTGCTTCAAAA
